Addgene plasmid #167924: pSB700 lenti gRNA iRFP713_TtoC and hairpin extension
Purpose: (Empty Backbone) Lentiviral vector for expressing U6 FE-sgRNA cloning plasmid
Depositing lab: Alejandro Chavez & Nan Cher Yeo. Depositing organization: Columbia University. Publication: Generation and application of a versatile CRISPR toolkit for mammalian cell engineering. Nghi Dang , Alissa Lance-Byrne, Angela Tung, Xiaoge Guo, Ryan J Cecchi, Joanna Buchthal, Alejandro Chavez, Nan Cher Yeo. Synthetic Biology, Volume 6, Issue 1, 2021 10.1093/synbio/ysab033.
Backbone
  Vector backbone: pLVX
  Vector type: Lentiviral, CRISPR
  Selectable markers: iRFP713
Growth in bacteria
  Bacterial resistance: Ampicillin, 100 μg/mL
  Growth temperature: 30°C
  Growth strain: NEB Stable
  Copy number: Low Copy
Gene/Insert
  Gene/Insert name: None
Terms and licenses: Academic/Nonprofit Terms; Industry Terms: Not Available to Industry
How to cite: pSB700 lenti gRNA iRFP713_TtoC and hairpin extension was a gift from Alejandro Chavez & Nan Cher Yeo (Addgene plasmid # 167924 ; http://n2t.net/addgene:167924 ; RRID:Addgene_167924)
