[The description below was written by a language model from this plasmid's Addgene catalogue record and pLannotate feature annotations shown in this document.]
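Description:
pSB700 lenti gRNA iRFP713_TtoC and hairpin extension is an empty lentiviral CRISPR cloning backbone built on pLVX, intended to receive a guide spacer and deliver an sgRNA expression cassette to mammalian cells. In bacteria it is maintained through a ColE1/pUC-type origin and an ampicillin resistance gene (β-lactamase under its own promoter). The catalogue entry lists it as low copy, although the annotated origin is of the high-copy type. Remnants of the lac promoter/operator region from the cloning backbone are also annotated.

The viral portion contains HIV-1 LTR sequences at both ends (both annotated as truncated, each preceded by a nef-derived fragment), the Ψ packaging signal with a gag fragment, the Rev response element for Rev-dependent nuclear export of the genomic RNA, and the cPPT/CTS element that aids nuclear import. Between them sit two expression units. A human U6 RNA polymerase III promoter drives a Streptococcus pyogenes Cas9 guide scaffold. The name and stated purpose indicate the "FE" scaffold variant, which carries a T-to-C substitution and an extended hairpin; these changes are generally used to avoid premature Pol III termination and to improve Cas9 binding. This is consistent with the annotation recognising only a tracrRNA fragment. No spacer is present, and the record does not describe the cloning sites used to insert one. Downstream, a CAG-type promoter (CMV enhancer, chicken β-actin promoter and chimeric intron) expresses the near-infrared, biliverdin-dependent fluorescent protein iRFP713, followed by WPRE to boost transcript expression. iRFP713 is the only listed selectable marker, so transduced cells are identified or sorted by fluorescence rather than by drug selection. No Cas9 is encoded, so it must be supplied separately.
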