Features (pLannotate 1.2.2; 25 found; start..end, strand, type, name):
    122..1138    +  intron         chimeric intron: chimera between introns from chicken β-actin and rabbit β-globin
   1172..2119    +  CDS            iRFP713: iRFP713 is a basic (constitutively fluorescent) near ir fluorescent protein published in 2011, derived from Rhodopseudomonas palustris. It has low acid sensitivity. It requires the cofactor biliverdin for fluorescence.
   2146..2734    +  misc_feature   WPRE: woodchuck hepatitis virus posttranscriptional regulatory element
   2751..3269    +  CDS            nef (fragment): NEF_HV1BR - Experimental evidence at protein level: Swiss-Prot protein existence level 1. Extracellular Nef protein targets CD4(+) T-lymphocytes for apoptosis by interacting with CXCR4 surface receptors (PubMed:14990729). From Human immunodeficiency virus type 1 group M subtype B (isolate BRU/LAI) (HIV-1).
   3317..3574    +  LTR            5' LTR (truncated): truncated 5' long terminal repeat (LTR) from HIV-1
   3727..3743    -  protein_bind   lac operator: The lac repressor binds to the lac operator to inhibit transcription in E. coli. This inhibition can be relieved by adding lactose or isopropyl-β-D-thiogalactopyranoside (IPTG). lac repressor encoded by lacI
   3751..3781    -  promoter       lac promoter: promoter for the E. coli lac operon
   3796..3817    -  protein_bind   CAP binding site: CAP binding activates transcription in the presence of cAMP. E. coli catabolite activator protein
   3830..3922    -  CDS            lacI (fragment): lac repressor; lacI; The lac repressor binds to the lac operator to inhibit transcription in E. coli. This inhibition can be relieved by adding lactose or isopropyl-β-D-thiogalactopyranoside (IPTG).
   4105..4693    -  rep_origin     ori: high-copy-number ColE1/pMB1/pBR322/pUC origin of replication
   4864..5724    -  CDS            AmpR: β-lactamase; bla; confers resistance to ampicillin, carbenicillin, and related antibiotics
   5725..5829    -  promoter       AmpR promoter: bla
   5877..6011    +  polyA_signal   SV40 poly(A) signal: SV40 polyadenylation signal
   6178..6507    +  CDS            nef (fragment): NEF_HV1BR - Experimental evidence at protein level: Swiss-Prot protein existence level 1. Extracellular Nef protein targets CD4(+) T-lymphocytes for apoptosis by interacting with CXCR4 surface receptors (PubMed:14990729). From Human immunodeficiency virus type 1 group M subtype B (isolate BRU/LAI) (HIV-1).
   6555..6812    +  LTR            5' LTR (truncated): truncated 5' long terminal repeat (LTR) from HIV-1
   6859..6984    +  misc_feature   HIV-1 Ψ: packaging signal of human immunodeficiency virus type 1
   6968..7306    +  CDS            HIV-1 gag (fragment): gag protein from human immunodeficiency virus 1; gag
   7481..7714    +  misc_feature   RRE: The Rev response element (RRE) of HIV-1 allows for Rev-dependent mRNA export from the nucleus to the cytoplasm.
   8091..8191    +  CDS            Rev (fragment): human immunodeficiency virus 1 (HIV-1) Rev protein; rev; enhances nuclear export of unspliced and incompletely spliced viral mRNAs
   8206..8321    +  misc_feature   cPPT/CTS: central polypurine tract and central termination sequence of HIV-1 (lacking the first T)
   8424..8664    +  promoter       U6 promoter: RNA polymerase III promoter for human U6 snRNA
   8712..8779    +  misc_RNA       tracrRNA (fragment): trans-activating CRISPR RNA for the Streptococcus pyogenes CRISPR/Cas9 system
   8853..9156    +  enhancer       CMV enhancer: human cytomegalovirus immediate early enhancer
   9158..9274    +  promoter       chicken β-actin promoter (fragment): contains a 21-bp deletion relative to the standard chicken β-actin promoter
   9269..121     +  promoter       chicken β-actin promoter (fragment) (across the origin): No description available
>Addgene plasmid #167924 | pSB700 lenti gRNA iRFP713_TtoC and hairpin extension | addgene full sequence | sequence record 354129 | Addgene NGS Result
GGGCGGGGCGAGGCGGAGAGGTGCGGCGGCAGCCAATCAGAGCGGCGCGCTCCGAAAGTTTCCTTTTATG
GCGAGGCGGCGGCGGCGGCGGCCCTATAAAAAGCGAAGCGCGCGGCGGGCGGGAGTCGCTGCGCGCTGCC
TTCGCCCCGTGCCCCGCTCCGCCGCCGCCTCGCGCCGCCCGCCCCGGCTCTGACTGACCGCGTTACTCCC
ACAGGTGAGCGGGCGGGACGGCCCTTCTCCTCCGGGCTGTAATTAGCGCTTGGTTTAATGACGGCTTGTT
TCTTTTCTGTGGCTGCGTGAAAGCCTTGAGGGGCTCCGGGAGGGCCCTTTGTGCGGGGGGAGCGGCTCGG
GGGGTGCGTGCGTGTGTGTGTGCGTGGGGAGCGCCGCGTGCGGCTCCGCGCTGCCCGGCGGCTGTGAGCG
CTGCGGGCGCGGCGCGGGGCTTTGTGCGCTCCGCAGTGTGCGCGAGGGGAGCGCGGCCGGGGGCGGTGCC
CCGCGGTGCGGGGGGGGCTGCGAGGGGAACAAAGGCTGCGTGCGGGGTGTGTGCGTGGGGGGGTGAGCAG
GGGGTGTGGGCGCGTCGGTCGGGCTGCAACCCCCCCTGCACCCCCCTCCCCGAGTTGCTGAGCACGGCCC
GGCTTCGGGTGCGGGGCTCCGTACGGGGCGTGGCGCGGGGCTCGCCGTGCCGGGCGGGGGGTGGCGGCAG
GTGGGGGTGCCGGGCGGGGCGGGGCCGCCTCGGGCCGGGGAGGGCTCGGGGGAGGGGCGCGGCGGCCCCC
GGAGCGCCGGCGGCTGTCGAGGCGCGGCGAGCCGCAGCCATTGCCTTTTATGGTAATCGTGCGAGAGGGC
GCAGGGACTTCCTTTGTCCCAAATCTGTGCGGAGCCGAAATCTGGGAGGCGCCGCCGCACCCCCTCTAGC
GGGCGCGGGGCGAAGCGGTGCGGCGCCGGCAGGAAGGAAATGGGCGGGGAGGGCCTTCGTGCGTCGCCGC
GCCGCCGTCCCCTTCTCCCTCTCCAGCCTCGGGGCTGTCCGCGGGGGGACGGCTGCCTTCGGGGGGGACG
GGGCAGGGCGGGGTTCGGCTTCTGGCGTGTGACCGGCGGCTCTAGAGCCTCTGCTAACCATGTTCATGCC
TTCTTCTTTTTCCTACAGCTCCTGGGCAACGTGCTGGTTATTGTGGCCACCATGGCGGAAGGATCCGTCG
CCAGGCAGCCTGACCTCTTGACCTGCGACGATGAGCCGATCCATATCCCCGGTGCCATCCAACCGCATGG
ACTGCTGCTCGCCCTCGCCGCCGACATGACGATCGTTGCCGGCAGCGACAACCTTCCCGAACTCACCGGA
CTGGCGATCGGCGCCCTGATCGGCCGCTCTGCGGCCGATGTCTTCGACTCGGAAACGCACAACCGTCTGA
CGATCGCCTTGGCCGAGCCCGGGGCGGCCGTCGGAGCACCGATCACTGTCGGCTTCACGATGCGAAAGGA
CGCAGGCTTCATCGGCTCCTGGCATCGCCATGATCAGCTCATCTTCCTCGAGCTCGAGCCTCCCCAGCGG
GACGTCGCCGAGCCGCAGGCGTTCTTCCGCCGCACCAACAGCGCCATCCGCCGCCTGCAGGCCGCCGAAA
CCTTGGAAAGCGCCTGCGCCGCCGCGGCGCAAGAGGTGCGGAAGATTACCGGCTTCGATCGGGTGATGAT
CTATCGCTTCGCCTCCGACTTCAGCGGCGAAGTGATCGCAGAGGATCGGTGCGCCGAGGTCGAGTCAAAA
CTAGGCCTGCACTATCCTGCCTCAACCGTGCCGGCGCAGGCCCGTCGGCTCTATACCATCAACCCGGTAC
GGATCATTCCCGATATCAATTATCGGCCGGTGCCGGTCACCCCAGACCTCAATCCGGTCACCGGGCGGCC
GATTGATCTTAGCTTCGCCATCCTGCGCAGCGTATCGCCCGTCCATCTGGAGTTCATGCGCAACATAGGC
ATGCACGGCACGATGTCGATCTCGATTTTGCGCGGCGAGCGACTGTGGGGATTGATCGTTTGCCATCACC
GAACGCCGTACTACGTCGATCTCGATGGCCGCCAAGCCTGCGAGCTAGTCGCCCAGGTTCTGGCCTGGCA
GATCGGCGTGATGGAAGAGTGATGTACAAGTAAAGCGTCTGGAACAATCAACCTCTGGATTACAAAATTT
GTGAAAGATTGACTGGTATTCTTAACTATGTTGCTCCTTTTACGCTATGTGGATACGCTGCTTTAATGCC
TTTGTATCATGCTATTGCTTCCCGTATGGCTTTCATTTTCTCCTCCTTGTATAAATCCTGGTTGCTGTCT
CTTTATGAGGAGTTGTGGCCCGTTGTCAGGCAACGTGGCGTGGTGTGCACTGTGTTTGCTGACGCAACCC
CCACTGGTTGGGGCATTGCCACCACCTGTCAGCTCCTTTCCGGGACTTTCGCTTTCCCCCTCCCTATTGC
CACGGCGGAACTCATCGCCGCCTGCCTTGCCCGCTGCTGGACAGGGGCTCGGCTGTTGGGCACTGACAAT
TCCGTGGTGTTGTCGGGGAAGCTGACGTCCTTTCCATGGCTGCTCGCCTGTGTTGCCACCTGGATTCTGC
GCGGGACGTCCTTCTGCTACGTCCCTTCGGCCCTCAATCCAGCGGACCTTCCTTCCCGCGGCCTGCTGCC
GGCTCTGCGGCCTCTTCCGCGTCTTCGCCTTCGCCCTCAGACGAGTCGGATCTCCCTTTGGGCCGCCTCC
CCGCCTGGAATTAATTCTGCAGTCGAGACCTAGAAAAACATGGAGCAATCACAAGTAGCAATACAGCAGC
TACCAATGCTGATTGTGCCTGGCTAGAAGCACAAGAGGAGGAGGAGGTGGGTTTTCCAGTCACACCTCAG
GTACCTTTAAGACCAATGACTTACAAGGCAGCTGTAGATCTTAGCCACTTTTTAAAAGAAAAGAGGGGAC
TGGAAGGGCTAATTCACTCCCAACGAAGACAAGATATCCTTGATCTGTGGATCTACCACACACAAGGCTA
CTTCCCTGATTAGCAGAACTACACACCAGGGCCAGGGGTCAGATATCCACTGACCTTTGGATGGTGCTAC
AAGCTAGTACCAGTTGAGCCAGATAAGGTAGAAGAGGCCAATAAAGGAGAGAACACCAGCTTGTTACACC
CTGTGAGCCTGCATGGGATGGATGACCCGGAGAGAGAAGTGTTAGAGTGGAGGTTTGACAGCCGCCTAGC
ATTTCATCACGTGGCCCGAGAGCTGCATCCGGAGTACTTCAAGAACTGCTGATATCGAGCTTGCTACAAG
GGACTTTCCGCTGGGGACTTTCCAGGGAGGCGTGGCCTGGGCGGGACTGGGGAGTGGCGAGCCCTCAGAT
CCTGCATATAAGCAGCTGCTTTTTGCCTGTACTGGGTCTCTCTGGTTAGACCAGATCTGAGCCTGGGAGC
TCTCTGGCTAACTAGGGAACCCACTGCTTAAGCCTCAATAAAGCTTGCCTTGAGTGCTTCAAGTAGTGTG
TGCCCGTCTGTTGTGTGACTCTGGTAACTAGAGATCCCTCAGACCCTTTTAGTCAGTGTGGAAAATCTCT
AGCAGTAGTAGTTCATGTCATCTTATTATTCAGTATTTATAACTTGCAAAGAAATGAATATCAGAGAGTG
AGAGGCCTTGACATTGCTAGCGTTTTACCGTCGACCTCTAGCTAGAGCTTGGCGTAATCATGGTCATAGC
TGTTTCCTGTGTGAAATTGTTATCCGCTCACAATTCCACACAACATACGAGCCGGAAGCATAAAGTGTAA
AGCCTGGGGTGCCTAATGAGTGAGCTAACTCACATTAATTGCGTTGCGCTCACTGCCCGCTTTCCAGTCG
GGAAACCTGTCGTGCCAGCTGCATTAATGAATCGGCCAACGCGCGGGGAGAGGCGGTTTGCGTATTGGGC
GCTCTTCCGCTTCCTCGCTCACTGACTCGCTGCGCTCGGTCGTTCGGCTGCGGCGAGCGGTATCAGCTCA
CTCAAAGGCGGTAATACGGTTATCCACAGAATCAGGGGATAACGCAGGAAAGAACATGTGAGCAAAAGGC
CAGCAAAAGGCCAGGAACCGTAAAAAGGCCGCGTTGCTGGCGTTTTTCCATAGGCTCCGCCCCCCTGACG
AGCATCACAAAAATCGACGCTCAAGTCAGAGGTGGCGAAACCCGACAGGACTATAAAGATACCAGGCGTT
TCCCCCTGGAAGCTCCCTCGTGCGCTCTCCTGTTCCGACCCTGCCGCTTACCGGATACCTGTCCGCCTTT
CTCCCTTCGGGAAGCGTGGCGCTTTCTCATAGCTCACGCTGTAGGTATCTCAGTTCGGTGTAGGTCGTTC
GCTCCAAGCTGGGCTGTGTGCACGAACCCCCCGTTCAGCCCGACCGCTGCGCCTTATCCGGTAACTATCG
TCTTGAGTCCAACCCGGTAAGACACGACTTATCGCCACTGGCAGCAGCCACTGGTAACAGGATTAGCAGA
GCGAGGTATGTAGGCGGTGCTACAGAGTTCTTGAAGTGGTGGCCTAACTACGGCTACACTAGAAGAACAG
TATTTGGTATCTGCGCTCTGCTGAAGCCAGTTACCTTCGGAAAAAGAGTTGGTAGCTCTTGATCCGGCAA
ACAAACCACCGCTGGTAGCGGTGGTTTTTTTGTTTGCAAGCAGCAGATTACGCGCAGAAAAAAAGGATCT
CAAGAAGATCCTTTGATCTTTTCTACGGGGTCTGACGCTCAGTGGAACGAAAACTCACGTTAAGGGATTT
TGGTCATGAGATTATCAAAAAGGATCTTCACCTAGATCCTTTTAAATTAAAAATGAAGTTTTAAATCAAT
CTAAAGTATATATGAGTAAACTTGGTCTGACAGTTACCAATGCTTAATCAGTGAGGCACCTATCTCAGCG
ATCTGTCTATTTCGTTCATCCATAGTTGCCTGACTCCCCGTCGTGTAGATAACTACGATACGGGAGGGCT
TACCATCTGGCCCCAGTGCTGCAATGATACCGCGAGACCCACGCTCACCGGCTCCAGATTTATCAGCAAT
AAACCAGCCAGCCGGAAGGGCCGAGCGCAGAAGTGGTCCTGCAACTTTATCCGCCTCCATCCAGTCTATT
AATTGTTGCCGGGAAGCTAGAGTAAGTAGTTCGCCAGTTAATAGTTTGCGCAACGTTGTTGCCATTGCTA
CAGGCATCGTGGTGTCACGCTCGTCGTTTGGTATGGCTTCATTCAGCTCCGGTTCCCAACGATCAAGGCG
AGTTACATGATCCCCCATGTTGTGCAAAAAAGCGGTTAGCTCCTTCGGTCCTCCGATCGTTGTCAGAAGT
AAGTTGGCCGCAGTGTTATCACTCATGGTTATGGCAGCACTGCATAATTCTCTTACTGTCATGCCATCCG
TAAGATGCTTTTCTGTGACTGGTGAGTACTCAACCAAGTCATTCTGAGAATAGTGTATGCGGCGACCGAG
TTGCTCTTGCCCGGCGTCAATACGGGATAATACCGCGCCACATAGCAGAACTTTAAAAGTGCTCATCATT
GGAAAACGTTCTTCGGGGCGAAAACTCTCAAGGATCTTACCGCTGTTGAGATCCAGTTCGATGTAACCCA
CTCGTGCACCCAACTGATCTTCAGCATCTTTTACTTTCACCAGCGTTTCTGGGTGAGCAAAAACAGGAAG
GCAAAATGCCGCAAAAAAGGGAATAAGGGCGACACGGAAATGTTGAATACTCATACTCTTCCTTTTTCAA
TATTATTGAAGCATTTATCAGGGTTATTGTCTCATGAGCGGATACATATTTGAATGTATTTAGAAAAATA
AACAAATAGGGGTTCCGCGCACATTTCCCCGAAAAGTGCCACCTGACGTCGACGGATCGGGAGATCAACT
TGTTTATTGCAGCTTATAATGGTTACAAATAAAGCAATAGCATCACAAATTTCACAAATAAAGCATTTTT
TTCACTGCATTCTAGTTGTGGTTTGTCCAAACTCATCAATGTATCTTATCATGTCTGGATCAACTGGATA
ACTCAAGCTAACCAAAATCATCCCAAACTTCCCACCCCATACCCTATTACCACTGCCAATTACCTGTGGT
TTCATTTACTCTAAACCTGTGATTCCTCTGAATTATTTTCATTTTAAAGAAATTGTATTTGTTAAATATG
TACTACAAACTTAGTAGTTGGAAGGGCTAATTCACTCCCAAAGAAGACAAGATATCCTTGATCTGTGGAT
CTACCACACACAAGGCTACTTCCCTGATTAGCAGAACTACACACCAGGGCCAGGGGTCAGATATCCACTG
ACCTTTGGATGGTGCTACAAGCTAGTACCAGTTGAGCCAGATAAGGTAGAAGAGGCCAATAAAGGAGAGA
ACACCAGCTTGTTACACCCTGTGAGCCTGCATGGGATGGATGACCCGGAGAGAGAAGTGTTAGAGTGGAG
GTTTGACAGCCGCCTAGCATTTCATCACGTGGCCCGAGAGCTGCATCCGGAGTACTTCAAGAACTGCTGA
TATCGAGCTTGCTACAAGGGACTTTCCGCTGGGGACTTTCCAGGGAGGCGTGGCCTGGGCGGGACTGGGG
AGTGGCGAGCCCTCAGATCCTGCATATAAGCAGCTGCTTTTTGCCTGTACTGGGTCTCTCTGGTTAGACC
AGATCTGAGCCTGGGAGCTCTCTGGCTAACTAGGGAACCCACTGCTTAAGCCTCAATAAAGCTTGCCTTG
AGTGCTTCAAGTAGTGTGTGCCCGTCTGTTGTGTGACTCTGGTAACTAGAGATCCCTCAGACCCTTTTAG
TCAGTGTGGAAAATCTCTAGCAGTGGCGCCCGAACAGGGACTTGAAAGCGAAAGGGAAACCAGAGGAGCT
CTCTCGACGCAGGACTCGGCTTGCTGAAGCGCGCACGGCAAGAGGCGAGGGGCGGCGACTGGTGAGTACG
CCAAAAATTTTGACTAGCGGAGGCTAGAAGGAGAGAGATGGGTGCGAGAGCGTCAGTATTAAGCGGGGGA
GAATTAGATCGCGATGGGAAAAAATTCGGTTAAGGCCAGGGGGAAAGAAAAAATATAAATTAAAACATAT
AGTATGGGCAAGCAGGGAGCTAGAACGATTCGCAGTTAATCCTGGCCTGTTAGAAACATCAGAAGGCTGT
AGACAAATACTGGGACAGCTACAACCATCCCTTCAGACAGGATCAGAAGAACTTAGATCATTATATAATA
CAGTAGCAACCCTCTATTGTGTGCATCAAAGGATAGAGATAAAAGACACCAAGGAAGCTTTAGACAAGAT
AGAGGAAGAGCAAAACAAAAGTAAGACCACCGCACAGCAAGCGGCCGGCCGCTGATCTTCAGACCTGGAG
GAGGAGATATGAGGGACAATTGGAGAAGTGAATTATATAAATATAAAGTAGTAAAAATTGAACCATTAGG
AGTAGCACCCACCAAGGCAAAGAGAAGAGTGGTGCAGAGAGAAAAAAGAGCAGTGGGAATAGGAGCTTTG
TTCCTTGGGTTCTTGGGAGCAGCAGGAAGCACTATGGGCGCAGCGTCAATGACGCTGACGGTACAGGCCA
GACAATTATTGTCTGGTATAGTGCAGCAGCAGAACAATTTGCTGAGGGCTATTGAGGCGCAACAGCATCT
GTTGCAACTCACAGTCTGGGGCATCAAGCAGCTCCAGGCAAGAATCCTGGCTGTGGAAAGATACCTAAAG
GATCAACAGCTCCTGGGGATTTGGGGTTGCTCTGGAAAACTCATTTGCACCACTGCTGTGCCTTGGAATG
CTAGTTGGAGTAATAAATCTCTGGAACAGATTTGGAATCACACGACCTGGATGGAGTGGGACAGAGAAAT
TAACAATTACACAAGCTTAATACACTCCTTAATTGAAGAATCGCAAAACCAGCAAGAAAAGAATGAACAA
GAATTATTGGAATTAGATAAATGGGCAAGTTTGTGGAATTGGTTTAACATAACAAATTGGCTGTGGTATA
TAAAATTATTCATAATGATAGTAGGAGGCTTGGTAGGTTTAAGAATAGTTTTTGCTGTACTTTCTATAGT
GAATAGAGTTAGGCAGGGATATTCACCATTATCGTTTCAGACCCACCTCCCAACCCCGAGGGGACCCGAC
AGGCCCGAAGGAATAGAAGAAGAAGGTGGAGAGAGAGACAGAGACAGATCCATTCGATTAGTGAACGGAT
CTCGACGGTATCGCCTTTAAAAGAAAAGGGGGGATTGGGGGGTACAGTGCAGGGGAAAGAATAGTAGACA
TAATAGCAACAGACATACAAACTAAAGAATTACAAAAACAAATTACAAAAATTCAAAATTTTCGGGTTTA
TTACAGGGACAGCAGAGATCCAGTTTATCATTAGTGAACGGATCTCGACGGTATCGATCACGAGACTAGC
CTCGAGCGGCCGCCCCCTTCACCGAGGGCCTATTTCCCATGATTCCTTCATATTTGCATATACGATACAA
GGCTGTTAGAGAGATAATTGGAATTAATTTGACTGTAAACACAAAGATATTAGTACAAAATACGTGACGT
AGAAAGTAATAATTTCTTGGGTAGTTTGCAGTTTTAAAATTATGTTTTAAAATGGACTATCATATGCTTA
CCGTAACTTGAAAGTATTTCGATTTCTTGGCTTTATATATCTTGTGGAAAGGACGAAACACCGGAGACGA
TTAATGCGTCTCGGTTTAAGAGCTATGCTGGAAACAGCATAGCAAGTTTAAATAAGGCTAGTCCGTTATC
AACTTGAAAAAGTGGCACCGAGTCGGTGCTTTTTTTGAATTCTCGACCTCGAGACAAATGGCAGTATTCG
TCATTAGTTCATAGCCCATATATGGAGTTCCGCGTTACATAACTTACGGTAAATGGCCCGCCTGGCTGAC
CGCCCAACGACCCCCGCCCATTGACGTCAATAATGACGTATGTTCCCATAGTAACGCCAATAGGGACTTT
CCATTGACGTCAATGGGTGGAGTATTTACGGTAAACTGCCCACTTGGCAGTACATCAAGTGTATCATATG
CCAAGTACGCCCCCTATTGACGTCAATGACGGTAAATGGCCCGCCTGGCATTATGCCCAGTACATGACCT
TATGGGACTTTCCTACTTGGCAGTACATCTACGTATTAGTCATCGCTATTACCATGGTCGAGGTGAGCCC
CACGTTCTGCTTCACTCTCCCCATCTCCCCCCCCTCCCCACCCCCAATTTTGTATTTATTTATTTTTTAA
TTATTTTGTGCAGCGATGGGGGCGGGGGGGGGGG
